Addgene plasmid #47839: pFAB3833
Purpose: BIOFAB RFP reporter plasmid for measuring promoter 8 + BCD1 efficiency.
Depositing lab: Drew Endy. Depositing organization: Stanford University. Publication: Precise and reliable gene expression via standard transcription and translation initiation elements. Mutalik VK, Guimaraes JC, Cambray G, Lam C, Christoffersen MJ, Mai QA, Tran AB, Paull M, Keasling JD, Arkin AP, Endy D. Nat Methods. 2013 Apr;10(4):354-60. doi: 10.1038/nmeth.2404. Epub 2013 Mar 10. PubMed 23474465.
Backbone
  Vector backbone: pFAB1781
  Backbone size w/o insert (bp): 3000
  Vector type: Bacterial Expression, Synthetic Biology
Growth in bacteria
  Bacterial resistance: Kanamycin, 50 μg/mL
  Growth temperature: 37°C
  Growth strain: BW25113
  Copy number: High Copy
Gene/Insert
  Gene/Insert name: promoter 8 and BCD1 (alt name: P8, apFAB296 and BCD1, apFAB681)
  Species: Synthetic
  Insert size (bp): 124
  Promoter: see insert
  Cloning method: Unknown
  Sequencing primers: 5′ Neo-R; 3′ p15A-R
Terms and licenses: Academic/Nonprofit Terms; Industry Terms: Not Available to Industry
Depositor comments: http://biofab.org/services RFP fluorescence (Arbitrary Units, AU) is used to measure the efficiency of the promoter/BCD combination. Promoter/BCD combinations ranged from a low score of 6.14 to a high score of 634.54. The score for this combination was: 143.44
How to cite: pFAB3833 was a gift from Drew Endy (Addgene plasmid # 47839 ; http://n2t.net/addgene:47839 ; RRID:Addgene_47839)
