[The description below was written by a language model from this plasmid's Addgene catalogue record and pLannotate feature annotations shown in this document.]
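Description:
pFAB3833 is a small (about 3 kb) bacterial expression plasmid from the BIOFAB collection of standardized synthetic-biology parts. It is built on the pFAB1781 backbone and was made to measure how well one particular promoter and translation-initiation pairing drives gene expression in E. coli. It is selected with kanamycin through a Tn5-derived neo (nptII) gene on the reverse strand, which is followed by a lambda t0 terminator; a short tnpA fragment annotated next to it is most likely residual Tn5 sequence carried along with the marker. Replication depends on a p15A origin, and the short RSF ori hit nearby is only a partial match. The catalogue lists the plasmid as high copy, whereas p15A is generally regarded as a medium-copy origin, so the record is not fully consistent on this point.

The payload is a 124 bp synthetic insert that combines promoter 8 (P8, apFAB296) with BCD1 (apFAB681), placed directly upstream of an mRFP1 coding sequence. The annotation software detects only a short trc-like promoter fragment in this region, which probably reflects sequence similarity of the synthetic promoter rather than a true trc promoter. BCD1 itself is not annotated in the feature table. In the BIOFAB work, BCDs are bicistronic designs for translation initiation, intended to make expression less dependent on the downstream coding sequence. The reporter transcript is terminated by tandem rrnB T1 and T7Te terminators, which insulate the cassette from the origin.

RFP fluorescence serves as the readout of the promoter/BCD combination's efficiency. This pairing scored 143.44 arbitrary units, within a range of 6.14 to 634.54 across the tested combinations, which makes it an intermediate-strength reference point for predictable expression tuning.
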