Features (pLannotate 1.2.2; 9 found; start..end, strand, type, name):
     97..191     -  terminator     lambda t0 terminator: transcription terminator from phage lambda
    225..1016    -  CDS            neo: KKA2_KLEPN - Also known as kan, nptII. Experimental evidence at protein level: Swiss-Prot protein existence level 1. Resistance to kanamycin, neomycin, paromomycin, ribostamycin, butirosin and gentamicin B. From Klebsiella pneumoniae.
   1048..1152    -  CDS            tnpA (fragment): TN5P_ECOLX - Also known as tnp. Experimental evidence at protein level: Swiss-Prot protein existence level 1. Mediates transposition of transposon Tn5 by a 'cut and paste' mechanism. First, the monomeric transposase binds the 19 bp inverted DNA repeats flanking the transposon. Then, dimerization of the DNA- bound transposase creates a synaptic DNA complex. After nicking of the first DNA strand, excision of the transposon proceeds through a series of intermediates. The transposase then mediates the insertion of the transposon at a new site by strand transfer. The activity of the wild- type tran
   1343..1365    +  promoter       trc promoter (fragment): strong E. coli promoter; hybrid between the trp and lac UV5 promoters
   1457..2134    +  CDS            mRFP1: monomeric derivative of DsRed (Campbell et al., 2002)
   2167..2238    +  terminator     rrnB T1 terminator: transcription terminator T1 from the E. coli rrnB gene
   2254..2281    +  terminator     T7Te terminator: phage T7 early transcription terminator
   2315..2370    -  rep_origin     RSF ori (fragment): Plasmids containing the RSF 1030 origin of replication can be propagated in E. coli cells that contain additional plasmids with compatible origins.
   2458..3003    -  rep_origin     p15A ori: Plasmids containing the medium-copy-number p15A origin of replication can be propagated in E. coli cells that contain a second plasmid with the ColE1 origin.
>Addgene plasmid #47839 | pFAB3833 | depositor full sequence | sequence record 68372 | Full Sequence
TCAGATAAAATATTTCTAGATTTCAGTGCAATTTATCTCTTCAAATGTAGCACCTGAAGTCAGCCCCATA
CGATATAAGTTGTTACTAGTGCTTGGATTCTCACCAATAAAAAACGCCCGGCGGCAACCGAGCGTTCTGA
ACAAATCCAGATGGAGTTCTGAGGTCATTACTGGATCTATCAACAGGAGTCCAAGCGAGCTCTCGAACCC
CAGAGTCCCGCTCAGAAGAACTCGTCAAGAAGGCGATAGAAGGCGATGCGCTGCGAATCGGGAGCGGCGA
TACCGTAAAGCACGAGGAAGCGGTCAGCCCATTCGCCGCCAAGCTCTTCAGCAATATCACGGGTAGCCAA
CGCTATGTCCTGATAGCGGTCCGCCACACCCAGCCGGCCACAGTCGATGAATCCAGAAAAGCGGCCATTT
TCCACCATGATATTCGGCAAGCAGGCATCGCCATGGGTCACGACGAGATCCTCGCCGTCGGGCATGCGCG
CCTTGAGCCTGGCGAACAGTTCGGCTGGCGCGAGCCCCTGATGCTCTTCGTCCAGATCATCCTGATCGAC
AAGACCGGCTTCCATCCGAGTACGTGCTCGCTCGATGCGATGTTTCGCTTGGTGGTCGAATGGGCAGGTA
GCCGGATCAAGCGTATGCAGCCGCCGCATTGCATCAGCCATGATGGATACTTTCTCGGCAGGAGCAAGGT
GAGATGACAGGAGATCCTGCCCCGGCACTTCGCCCAATAGCAGCCAGTCCCTTCCCGCTTCAGTGACAAC
GTCGAGCACAGCTGCGCAAGGAACGCCCGTCGTGGCCAGCCACGATAGCCGCGCTGCCTCGTCCTGCAGT
TCATTCAGGGCACCGGACAGGTCGGTCTTGACAAAAAGAACCGGGCGCCCCTGCGCTGACAGCCGGAACA
CGGCGGCATCAGAGCAGCCGATTGTCTGTTGTGCCCAGTCATAGCCGAATAGCCTCTCCACCCAAGCGGC
CGGAGAACCTGCGTGCAATCCATCTTGTTCAATCATGCGAAACGATCCTCATCCTGTCTCTTGATCAGAT
CATGATCCCCTGCGCCATCAGATCCTTGGCGGCAAGAAAGCCATCCAGTTTACTTTGCAGGGCTTCCCAA
CCTTACCAGAGGGCGCCCCAGCTGGCAATTCCGACGTCGAATTCAAAAGATCTTAAGTAAGTAAGAGTAT
ACGTATATCGGCTAATAACGTATTAAGGCGCTTCGGCGCCTTTTTTTATGGGGGTATTTTCATCCCAATC
CACACGTCCAACGCACAGCAAACACCACGTCGACCCTATCAGCTGCGTGCTTTCTATGAGTCGTTGCTGC
ATAACTTCACTTTTAATCATCCGGCTCGTATAATGTGTGGAGGGCCCAAGTTCACTTAAAAAGGAGATCA
ACAATGAAAGCAATTTTCGTACTGAAACATCTTAATCATGCACAGGAGACTTTCTAATGGCGAGTAGCGA
AGACGTTATCAAAGAGTTCATGCGTTTCAAAGTTCGTATGGAAGGTTCCGTTAACGGTCACGAGTTCGAA
ATCGAAGGTGAAGGTGAAGGTCGTCCGTACGAAGGTACCCAGACCGCTAAACTGAAAGTTACCAAAGGTG
GTCCGCTGCCGTTCGCTTGGGACATCCTGTCCCCGCAGTTCCAGTACGGTTCCAAAGCTTACGTTAAACA
CCCGGCTGACATCCCGGACTACCTGAAACTGTCCTTCCCGGAAGGTTTCAAATGGGAACGTGTTATGAAC
TTCGAAGACGGTGGTGTTGTTACCGTTACCCAGGACTCCTCCCTGCAAGACGGTGAGTTCATCTACAAAG
TTAAACTGCGTGGTACCAACTTCCCGTCCGACGGTCCGGTTATGCAGAAAAAAACCATGGGTTGGGAAGC
TTCCACCGAACGTATGTACCCGGAAGACGGTGCTCTGAAAGGTGAAATCAAAATGCGTCTGAAACTGAAA
GACGGTGGTCACTACGACGCTGAAGTTAAAACCACCTACATGGCTAAAAAACCGGTTCAGCTGCCGGGTG
CTTACAAAACCGACATCAAACTGGACATCACCTCCCACAACGAAGACTACACCATCGTTGAACAGTACGA
ACGTGCTGAAGGTCGTCACTCCACCGGTGCTTAAGGATCGGTTGTCGAGTAAGGATCTCCAGGCATCAAA
TAAAACGAAAGGCTCAGTCGAAAGACTGGGCCTTTCGTTTTATCTGTTGTTTGTCGGTGAACGCTCTCTA
CTAGAGTCACACTGGCTCACCTTCGGGTGGGCCTTTCTGCGTTTATAGGATCCTAACTCGAGCCTAGGGA
TATATTCCGCTTCCTCGCTCACTGACTCGCTACGCTCGGTCGTTCGACTGCGGCGAGCGGAAATGGCTTA
CGAACGGGGCGGAGATTTCCTGGAAGATGCCAGGAAGATACTTAACAGGGAAGTGAGAGGGCCGCGGCAA
AGCCGTTTTTCCATAGGCTCCGCCCCCCTGACAAGCATCACGAAATCTGACGCTCAAATCAGTGGTGGCG
AAACCCGACAGGACTATAAAGATACCAGGCGTTTCCCCCTGGCGGCTCCCTCGTGCGCTCTCCTGTTCCT
GCCTTTCGGTTTACCGGTGTCATTCCGCTGTTATGGCCGCGTTTGTCTCATTCCACGCCTGACACTCAGT
TCCGGGTAGGCAGTTCGCTCCAAGCTGGACTGTATGCACGAACCCCCCGTTCAGTCCGACCGCTGCGCCT
TATCCGGTAACTATCGTCTTGAGTCCAACCCGGAAAGACATGCAAAAGCACCACTGGCAGCAGCCACTGG
TAATTGATTTAGAGGAGTTAGTCTTGAAGTCATGCGCCGGTTAAGGCTAAACTGAAAGGACAAGTTTTGG
TGACTGCGCTCCTCCAAGCCAGTTACCTCGGTTCAAAGAGTTGGTAGCTCAGAGAACCTTCGAAAAACCG
CCCTGCAAGGCGGTTTTTTCGTTTTCAGAGCAAGAGATTACGCGCAGACCAAAACGATCTCAAGAAGATC
ATCTTATTAA
