>Addgene plasmid #47839 | pFAB3833 | addgene partial sequence | sequence record 69939 | Neo-R 5'-GCCCAGTCATAGCCGAATAG-3'
GTTCAATCATGCGAAACGATCCTCATCCTGTCTCTTGATCAGATCATGATCCCCTGCGCCATCAGATCCT
TGGCGGCAAGAAAGCCATCCAGTTTACTTTGCAGGGCTTCCCAACCTTACCAGAGGGCGCCCCAGCTGGC
AATTCCGACGTCGAATTCAAAAGATCTTAAGTAAGTAAGAGTATACGTATATCGGCTAATAACGTATTAA
GGCGCTTCGGCGCCTTTTTTTATGGGGGTATTTTCATCCCAATCCACACGTCCAACGCACAGCAAACACC
ACGTCGACCCTATCAGCTGCGTGCTTTCTATGAGTCGTTGCTGCATAACTTCACTTTTAATCATCCGGCT
CGTATAATGTGTGGAGGGCCCAAGTTCACTTAAAAAGGAGATCAACAATGAAAGCAATTTTCGTACTGAA
ACATCTTAATCATGCACAGGAGACTTTCTAATGGCGAGTAGCGAAGACGTTATCAAAGAGTTCATGCGTT
TCAAAGTTCGTATGGAAGGTTCCGTTAACGGTCACGAGTTCGAAATCGAAGGTGAAGGTGAAGGTCGTCC
GTACGAAGGTACCCAGACCGCTAAACTGAAAGTTACCAAAGGTGGTCCGCTGCCGTTCGCTTGGGACATC
CTGTCCCCGCAGTTCCAGTACGGTTCCAAAGCTTACGTTAAACACCCGGCTGACATCCCGGACTACCTGA
AACTGTCCTTCCCGGAAGGTTTCAAATGGGAACGTGTTATGAACTTCGAAGACGGTGGTGTTGTTACCGT
TACCCAGGACTCCTCCCTGCAAGACGGTGAGTTCATCTACAAAGTTAAACTGCGTGGTACCAACTTCCCG
TCCGACGGTCCGGTTATGCAGAAAAAAACCATGGGTTGGGAAGCTTCCACCGAACGTATGTACCCGGAA
